>Addgene plasmid #12043 | pAG224 QKI 3'UTR mut | addgene partial sequence | sequence record 18636 | 12043 with EBV-rev
CTGCTCGAGCGGCCGCTCTAGAACAACTAGTTTTTGCACTAGCCAACACTTTCCAGTTGAAAATACTATT
TTACACATATAGAACACTTATAAAATGCACTTGCATGTAAACACTGTAAAATCCTGCCATTTAAAATTCT
ACACTCAAAAAGCTCTAAGTACATCAAAAAATAGAAGAAATTTCTAATTGATACCAATAACCGATTTTAA
AACTACAAACAGCTTTCTTTATTCAATTTCAAAGCTAATACTCTGCAAATACAATAAAATCTGACATTTC
ATATACATTCCTGCTTTATATTTTTATATTTTAAAAGAAGCCACCTGTAAATACTATTTTCTTTTGCAAA
ATAACAAAAAGGACAAAAAAACTTTAAAAATTACAGTAAAACATAAAGTAGTTCTCAAGTGGAAAAGTTA
TCATTCCCAATGTCCTTGAGTTGTTCCTTCCTTAATCAACCTTTGTCACATTCTGCTTCACCAAACTTGG
TCCACTTAACAGTAGTATAATTTTTAAGACTCATTCAACAGCTTAATTATTTCTACTATATTCTGAGGTT
TGATAGAATT
