[The description below was written by a language model from this plasmid's Addgene catalogue record.]
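Description:
pAG224 QKI 3'UTR mut is a mammalian luciferase reporter plasmid built on pIS2, a roughly 3.7 kb backbone derived from the commercial Renilla luciferase vector pRL-SV40. It is maintained in E. coli as a high-copy plasmid under ampicillin selection. The record does not itemise the regulatory elements. The parental pRL-SV40 design uses SV40 early promoter/enhancer sequences to drive Renilla luciferase in transfected mammalian cells, and this derivative presumably keeps that arrangement. No mammalian selection marker is recorded, which is consistent with transient transfection use.

The insert is an approximately 790 bp fragment of the human QKI (quaking) 3' untranslated region, cloned between SacI and SpeI sites that both remain intact. According to the depositor's description, it forms part of a Renilla luciferase reporter, so the QKI fragment serves as the 3'UTR of the luciferase transcript, and any post-transcriptional regulation acting on that UTR shows up as a change in luciferase output. In this version the microRNA recognition sites (seed matches) within the UTR have been mutated. The record does not say which microRNA or microRNAs are involved, or how many sites were altered.

The construct therefore serves as the mutant control in microRNA target validation assays. Comparing its Renilla activity with that of a matching wild-type QKI 3'UTR reporter shows whether repression depends on intact seed pairing. Such assays typically normalise the signal to a co-transfected second luciferase. The plasmid comes from a study of how mammalian microRNAs affect mRNA repression and evolution.
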