Addgene plasmid #12043: pAG224 QKI 3'UTR mut
Depositing lab: David Bartel. Depositing organization: Whitehead Institute for Biomedical Research. Publication: The widespread impact of mammalian MicroRNAs on mRNA repression and evolution. Farh KK, Grimson A, Jan C, Lewis BP, Johnston WK, Lim LP, Burge CB, Bartel DP. Science. 2005 Dec 16. 310(5755):1817-21. 10.1126/science.1121158 PubMed 16308420.
Backbone
  Vector backbone: pIS2
  Backbone manufacturer: pIS2 derived from pRL-SV40 (Promega)
  Backbone size w/o insert (bp): 3700
  Vector type: Mammalian Expression, Luciferase
Growth in bacteria
  Bacterial resistance: Ampicillin, 100 μg/mL
  Growth temperature: 37°C
  Growth strain: DH5alpha
  Copy number: High Copy
Gene/Insert
  Gene/Insert name: QKI 3'UTR mut (alt name: QKI)
  Species: H. sapiens (human)
  Insert size (bp): 790
  Mutation: Mutations in microRNA recognition sites (seed matches).
  GenBank ID: NM_206855
  Entrez Gene: QKI (a.k.a. Hqk, QK, QK1, QK3, hqkI)
  Cloning method: Restriction Enzyme; 5′ cloning site SacI (not destroyed); 3′ cloning site SpeI (not destroyed)
  Sequencing primers: 5′ EBV rev primer (GTGGTTTGTCCAAACTCATC)
Terms and licenses: Academic/Nonprofit Terms; Industry Terms: Not Available to Industry
Depositor comments: QKI 3'UTR mutant in renilla luciferase reporter plasmid.
How to cite: pAG224 QKI 3'UTR mut was a gift from David Bartel (Addgene plasmid # 12043 ; http://n2t.net/addgene:12043 ; RRID:Addgene_12043)
